>Addgene plasmid #101252 | F40 tension sensor | addgene full sequence | sequence record 197873 | Addgene NGS Result
TTTGAAAGACCCCACCCGTAGGTGGCAAGCTAGCTTAAGTAACGCCACTTTGCAAGGCATGGAAAAATAC
ATAACTGAGAATAGAAAAGTTCAGATCAAGGTCAGGAACAAAGAAACAGCTGAATACCAAACAGGATATC
TGTGGTAAGCGGTTCCTGCCCCGGCTCAGGGCCAAGAACAGATGAGACAGCTGAGTGATGGGCCAAACAG
GATATCTGTGGTAAGCAGTTCCTGCCCCGGCTCGGGGCCAAGAACAGATGGTCCCCAGATGCGGTCCAGC
CCTCAGCAGTTTCTAGTGAATCATCAGATGTTTCCAGGGTGCCCCAAGGACCTGAAAATGACCCTGTACC
TTATTTGAACTAACCAATCAGTTCGCTTCTCGCTTCTGTTCGCGCGCTTCCGCTCTCCGAGCTCAATAAA
AGAGCCCACAACCCCTCACTCGGCGCGCCAGTCTTCCGATAGACTGCGTCGCCCGGGTACCCGTATTCCC
AATAAAGCCTCTTGCTGTTTGCATCCGAATCGTGGTCTCGCTGTTCCTTGGGAGGGTCTCCTCTGAGTGA
TTGACTACCCACGACGGGGGTCTTTCATTTGGGGGCTCGTCCGGGATTTGGAGACCCCTGCCCAGGGACC
ACCGACCCACCACCGGGAGGTAAGCTGGCCAGCAACTTATCTGTGTCTGTCCGATTGTCTAGTGTCTATG
TTTGATGTTATGCGCCTGCGTCTGTACTAGTTAGCTAACTAGCTCTGTATCTGGCGGACCCGTGGTGGAA
CTGACGAGTTCTGAACACCCGGCCGCAACCCTGGGAGACGTCCCAGGGACTTTGGGGGCCGTTTTTGTGG
CCCGACCTGAGGAAGGGAGTCGATGTGGAATCCGACCCCGTCAGGATATGTGGTTCTGGTAGGAGACGAG
AACCTAAAACAGTTCCCGCCTCCGTCTGAATTTTTGCTTTCGGTTTGGAACCGAAGCCGCGCGTCTTGTC
TGCTGCAGCGCTGCAGCATCGTTCTGTGTTGTCTCTGTCTGACTGTGTTTCTGTATTTGTCTGAAAATTA
GGGCCAGACTGTTACCACTCCCTTAAGTTTGACCTTAGGTCACTGGAAAGATGTCGAGCGGATCGCTCAC
AACCAGTCGGTAGATGTCAAGAAGAGACGTTGGGTTACCTTCTGCTCTGCAGAATGGCCAACCTTTAACG
TCGGATGGCCGCGAGACGGCACCTTTAACCGAGACCTCATCACCCAGGTTAAGATCAAGGTCTTTTCACC
TGGCCCGCATGGACACCCAGACCAGGTCCCCTACATCGTGACCTGGGAAGCCTTGGCTTTTGACCCCCCT
CCCTGGGTCAAGCCCTTTGTACACCCTAAGCCTCCGCCTCCTCTTCCTCCATCCGCCCCGTCTCTCCCCC
TTGAACCTCCTCGTTCGACCCCGCCTCGATCCTCCCTTTATCCAGCCCTCACTCCTTCTCTAGGCGCCGG
AATGATCCCCCGGGCTGCAGGTCGGCCGCCACGACCGGTGCCGCCACCATCCCCTGACCCACGCCCCTGA
CCCCTCACAAGGAGACGACCTTCCATGACCGAGTACAAGCCCACGGTGCGCCTCGCCACCCGCGACGACG
TCCCCCGGGCCGTACGCACCCTCGCCGCCGCGTTCGCCGACTACCCCGCCACGCGCCACACCGTCGACCC
GGACCGCCACATCGAGCGGGTCACCGAGCTGCAAGAACTCTTCCTCACGCGCGTCGGGCTCGACATCGGC
AAGGTGTGGGTCGCGGACGACGGCGCCGCGGTGGCGGTCTGGACCACGCCGGAGAGCGTCGAAGCGGGGG
CGGTGTTCGCCGAGATCGGCCCGCGCATGGCCGAGTTGAGCGGTTCCCGGCTGGCCGCGCAGCAACAGAT
GGAAGGCCTCCTGGCGCCGCACCGGCCCAAGGAGCCCGCGTGGTTCCTGGCCACCGTCGGCGTCTCGCCC
GACCACCAGGGCAAGGGTCTGGGCAGCGCCGTCGTGCTCCCCGGAGTGGAGGCGGCCGAGCGCGCCGGGG
TGCCCGCCTTCCTGGAGACCTCCGCGCCCCGCAACCTCCCCTTCTACGAGCGGCTCGGCTTCACCGTCAC
CGCCGACGTCGAGGTGCCCGAAGGACCGCGCACCTGGTGCATGACCCGCAAGCCCGGTGCCTGACGCCCG
CCCCACGACCCGCAGCGCCCGACCGAAAGGAGCGCACGACCCCATGGCTCCGACCGAAGCCACCCGGGGC
GGCCCCGCCGACCCCGCACCCGCCCCCGAGGCCCACCGACTCTAGTAATAGTAATCAATTACGGGGTCAT
TAGTTCATAGCCCATATATGGAGTTCCGCGTTACATAACTTACGGTAAATGGCCCGCCTGGCTGACCGCC
CAACGACCCCCGCCCATTGACGTCAATAATGACGTATGTTCCCATAGTAACGCCAATAGGGACTTTCCAT
TGACGTCAATGGGTGGAGTATTTACGGTAAACTGCCCACTTGGCAGTACATCAAGTGTATCATATGCCAA
GTACGCCCCCTATTGACGTCAATGACGGTAAATGGCCCGCCTGGCATTATGCCCAGTACATGACCTTATG
GGACTTTCCTACTTGGCAGTACATCTACGTATTAGTCATCGCTATTACCATGGTGATGCGGTTTTGGCAG
TACATCAATGGGCGTGGATAGCGGTTTGACTCACGGGGATTTCCAAGTCTCCACCCCATTGACGTCAATG
GGAGTTTGTTTTGGCACCAAAATCAACGGGACTTTCCAAAATGTCGTAACAACTCCGCCCCATTGACGCA
AATGGGCGGTAGGCGTGTACGGTGGGAGGTCTATATAAGCAGAGCTGGTTTAGTGAACCGTCAGATCCGC
TAGCGCTACCGGACTCAGATCTGGGCCCATAAAGCTTATACGAATTCACCATGGCTTGTAAAATGGTGAG
CAAAGGCGAAGAGCTGTTCACCGGCGTGGTGCCCATCCTGGTGGAGCTGGACGGCGACGTGAACGGCCAC
AAGTTCAGCGTGAGCGGCGAGGGCGAGGGCGACGCCACCTACGGCAAGCTGACCCTGAAGCTGCTGTGCA
CCACCGGCAAGCTGCCCGTGCCCTGGCCCACCCTGGTGACCACCCTGGGCTACGGCGTGCAGTGCTTCGC
CCGGTACCCCGACCACATGAAGCAGCACGACTTCTTCAAGAGCGCCATGCCCGAGGGCTACGTGCAGGAG
CGGACCATCTTCTTCAAGGACGACGGCAACTACAAGACCCGGGCCGAGGTGAAGTTCGAGGGCGACACCC
TGGTGAACCGGATCGAGCTGAAGGGCATCGACTTCAAGGAGGACGGCAACATCCTGGGCCACAAGCTGGA
GTACAACTACAACAGCCACAACGTGTACATCACCGCCGACAAGCAGAAGAACGGCATCAAGGCCAACTTC
AAGATCCGGCACAACATCGAGGACGGCGGCGTGCAGCTGGCCGACCACTACCAGCAGAACACCCCCATCG
GCGACGGCCCCGTGCTGCTGCCCGACAACCACTACCTGAGCTACCAGAGCGCCCTGTTCAAGGACCCCAA
CGAGAAGCGGGACCACATGGTGCTGCTGGAGTTCCTGACCGCCGCCGGATCCGGGCCAGGTGGAGCAGGG
CCAGGTGGTGCAGGGCCAGGTGGTGCAGGGCCAGGTGGTGCAGGGCCCGGTGGTGCAGGTCCAGGTGGTG
CAGGTCCAGGTGGTGCTGGTCCAGGTGGTGCTGGATCCATGGTGAGCAAGGGCGAGGAGGATAACATGGC
CATCATCAAGGAGTTCATGCGCTTCAAGGTGCACATGGAGGGCTCCGTGAACGGCCACGAGTTCGAGATC
GAGGGCGAGGGCGAGGGCCGCCCCTACGAGGGCACCCAGACCGCCAAGCTGAAGGTGACCAAGGGTGGCC
CCCTGCCCTTCGCCTGGGACATCCTGTCCCCTCAGTTCATGTACGGCTCCAAGGCCTACGTGAAGCACCC
CGCCGACATCCCCGACTACTTGAAGCTGTCCTTCCCCGAGGGCTTCAAGTGGGAGCGCGTGATGAACTTC
GAGGACGGCGGCGTGGTGACCGTGACCCAGGACTCCTCCCTGCAGGACGGCGAGTTCATCTACAAGGTGA
AGCTGCGCGGCACCAACTTCCCCTCCGACGGCCCCGTAATGCAGAAGAAGACCATGGGCTGGGAGGCCTC
CTCCGAGCGGATGTACCCCGAGGACGGCGCCCTGAAGGGCGAGATCAAGCAGAGGCTGAAGCTGAAGGAC
GGCGGCCACTACGACGCTGAGGTCAAGACCACCTACAAGGCCAAGAAGCCCGTGCAGCTGCCCGGCGCCT
ACAACGTCAACATCAAGTTGGACATCACCTCCCACAACGAGGACTACACCATCGTGGAACAGTACGAACG
CGCCGAGGGCCGCCACTCCACCGGCGGCATGGACGAGCTGTACAAGAAATGTCTCGAGCACCACCACCAC
CACCACTGAGCGGCCGCCTATACATCGATAAAATAAAAGATTTTATTTAGTCTCCAGAAAAAGGGGGGAA
TGAAAGACCCCACCTGTAGGTTTGGCAAGCTAGCTTAAGTAACGCCATTTTGCAAGGCATGGAAAAATAC
ATAACTGAGAATAGAGAAGTTCAGATCAAGGTCAGGAACAGATGGAACAGCTGAATATGGGCCAAACAGG
ATATCTGTGGTAAGCAGTTCCTGCCCCGGCTCAGGGCCAAGAACAGATGGAACAGCTGAATATGGGCCAA
ACAGGATATCTGTGGTAAGCAGTTCCTGCCCCGGCTCAGGGCCAAGAACAGATGGTCCCCAGATGCGGTC
CAGCCCTCAGCAGTTTCTAGAGAACCATCAGATGTTTCCAGGGTGCCCCAAGGACCTGAAATGACCCTGT
GCCTTATTTGAACTAACCAATCAGTTCGCTTCTCGCTTCTGTTCGCGCGCTTCTGCTCCCCGAGCTCAAT
AAAAGAGCCCACAACCCCTCACTCGGGGCGCCAGTCCTCCGATTGACTGAGTCGCCCGGGTACCCGTGTA
TCCAATAAACCCTCTTGCAGTTGCATCCGACTTGTGGTCTCGCTGTTCCTTGGGAGGGTCTCCTCTGAGT
GATTGACTACCCGTCAGCGGGGGTCTTTCATTTGGGGGCTCGTCCGGGATCGGGAGACCCCTGCCCAGGG
ACCACCGACCCACCACCGGGAGGTAAGCTGGCTGCCTCGCGCGTTTCGGTGATGACGGTGAAAACCTCTG
ACACATGCAGCTCCCGGAGACGGTCACAGCTTGTCTGTAAGCGGATGCCGGGAGCAGACAAGCCCGTCAG
GGCGCGTCAGCGGGTGTTGGCGGGTGTCGGGGCGCAGCCATGACCCAGTCACGTAGCGATAGCGGAGTGT
ACTGATAACTTCGTATAATGTATGCTATACGAAGTTATTAGGTCTGAAGAGGAGTTTACGTCCAGCCAAG
CTAGGGCCGCGATCCGGAACCCTTAATATAACTTCGTATAATGTATGCTATACGAAGTTATCAGTACTGG
CTTAACTATGCGGCATCAGAGCAGATTGTACTGAGAGTGCACCATATGCGGTGTGAAATACCGCACAGAT
GCGTAAGGAGAAAATACCGCATCAGGCGCTCTTCCGCTTCCTCGCTCACTGACTCGCTGCGCTCGGTCGT
TCGGCTGCGGCGAGCGGTATCAGCTCACTCAAAGGCGGTAATACGGTTATCCACAGAATCAGGGGATAAC
GCAGGAAAGAACATGTGAGCAAAAGGCCAGCAAAAGGCCAGGAACCGTAAAAAGGCCGCGTTGCTGGCGT
TTTTCCATAGGCTCCGCCCCCCTGACGAGCATCACAAAAATCGACGCTCAAGTCAGAGGTGGCGAAACCC
GACAGGACTATAAAGATACCAGGCGTTTCCCCCTGGAAGCTCCCTCGTGCGCTCTCCTGTTCCGACCCTG
CCGCTTACCGGATACCTGTCCGCCTTTCTCCCTTCGGGAAGCGTGGCGCTTTCTCATAGCTCACGCTGTA
GGTATCTCAGTTCGGTGTAGGTCGTTCGCTCCAAGCTGGGCTGTGTGCACGAACCCCCCGTTCAGCCCGA
CCGCTGCGCCTTATCCGGTAACTATCGTCTTGAGTCCAACCCGGTAAGACACGACTTATCGCCACTGGCA
GCAGCCACTGGTAACAGGATTAGCAGAGCGAGGTATGTAGGCGGTGCTACAGAGTTCTTGAAGTGGTGGC
CTAACTACGGCTACACTAGAAGGACAGTATTTGGTATCTGCGCTCTGCTGAAGCCAGTTACCTTCGGAAA
AAGAGTTGGTAGCTCTTGATCCGGCAAACAAACCACCGCTGGTAGCGGTGGTTTTTTTGTTTGCAAGCAG
CAGATTACGCGCAGAAAAAAAGGATCTCAAGAAGATCCTTTGATCTTTTCTACGGGGTCTGACGCTCAGT
GGAACGAAAACTCACGTTAAGGGATTTTGGTCATGAGATTATCAAAAAGGATCTTCACCTAGATCCTTTT
AAATTAAAAATGAAGTTTTAAATCAATCTAAAGTATATATGAGTAAACTTGGTCTGACAGTTACCAATGC
TTAATCAGTGAGGCACCTATCTCAGCGATCTGTCTATTTCGTTCATCCATAGTTGCCTGACTCCCCGTCG
TGTAGATAACTACGATACGGGAGGGCTTACCATCTGGCCCCAGTGCTGCAATGATACCGCGAGACCCACG
CTCACCGGCTCCAGATTTATCAGCAATAAACCAGCCAGCCGGAAGGGCCGAGCGCAGAAGTGGTCCTGCA
ACTTTATCCGCCTCCATCCAGTCTATTAATTGTTGCCGGGAAGCTAGAGTAAGTAGTTCGCCAGTTAATA
GTTTGCGCAACGTTGTTGCCATTGCTGCAGGCATCGTGGTGTCACGCTCGTCGTTTGGTATGGCTTCATT
CAGCTCCGGTTCCCAACGATCAAGGCGAGTTACATGATCCCCCATGTTGTGCAAAAAAGCGGTTAGCTCC
TTCGGTCCTCCGATCGTTGTCAGAAGTAAGTTGGCCGCAGTGTTATCACTCATGGTTATGGCAGCACTGC
ATAATTCTCTTACTGTCATGCCATCCGTAAGATGCTTTTCTGTGACTGGTGAGTACTCAACCAAGTCATT
CTGAGAATAGTGTATGCGGCGACCGAGTTGCTCTTGCCCGGCGTCAACACGGGATAATACCGCGCCACAT
AGCAGAACTTTAAAAGTGCTCATCATTGGAAAACGTTCTTCGGGGCGAAAACTCTCAAGGATCTTACCGC
TGTTGAGATCCAGTTCGATGTAACCCACTCGTGCACCCAACTGATCTTCAGCATCTTTTACTTTCACCAG
CGTTTCTGGGTGAGCAAAAACAGGAAGGCAAAATGCCGCAAAAAAGGGAATAAGGGCGACACGGAAATGT
TGAATACTCATACTCTTCCTTTTTCAATATTATTGAAGCATTTATCAGGGTTATTGTCTCATGAGCGGAT
ACATATTTGAATGTATTTAGAAAAATAAACAAATAGGGGTTCCGCGCACATTTCCCCGAAAAGTGCCACC
TGACGTCTAAGAAACCATTATTATCATGACATTAACCTATAAAAATAGGCGTATCACGAGGCCCTTTCGT
CTTCAAGAATTGCTAGCAATTGCTAGCAATTGCTAGCAATTCATACCAGATCACCGAAAACTGTCCTCCA
AATGTGTCCCCCTCACACTCCCAAATTCGCGGGCTTCTGCCTCTTAGACCACTCTACCCTATTCCCCACA
CTCACCGGAGCCAAAGCCGCGGCCCTTCCGTTTCTTTGCT
Features (pLannotate 1.2.2; 24 found; start..end, strand, type, name):
      3..110     +  LTR            3' LTR (ΔU3) (fragment): self-inactivating 3' long terminal repeat (LTR) from Moloney murine leukemia virus
    127..184     +  LTR            LTR (fragment): long terminal repeat from Moloney murine leukemia virus
    198..261     +  LTR            LTR (fragment): long terminal repeat from Moloney murine leukemia virus
    414..589     +  LTR            5' LTR (truncated): truncated long terminal repeat from Moloney murine sarcoma virus
    711..985     +  misc_feature   MESV Ψ (fragment): packaging signal of murine embryonic stem cell virus
   1052..1468    +  CDS            gag (truncated): truncated Moloney murine leukemia virus (MMLV) gag gene lacking the start codon
   1474..1491    +  misc_feature   MCS (fragment): pBluescript multiple cloning site
   1565..2164    +  CDS            PuroR: puromycin N-acetyltransferase; pac from Streptomyces alboniger; confers resistance to puromycin
   2214..2279    +  CDS            dmpM (fragment): DMPM_STRAD - Protein inferred from homology: Swiss-Prot protein existence level 3. From Streptomyces alboniger.
   2339..2642    +  enhancer       CMV enhancer: human cytomegalovirus immediate early enhancer
   2643..2846    +  promoter       CMV promoter: human cytomegalovirus (CMV) immediate early promoter
   2869..2892    +  misc_feature   MCS (fragment): multiple cloning site
   2933..3619    +  CDS            YPet: YPet is a basic (constitutively fluorescent) yellow fluorescent protein published in 2005, derived from Aequorea victoria. It has moderate acid sensitivity.
   3749..4456    +  CDS            mCherry: mCherry is a basic (constitutively fluorescent) red fluorescent protein published in 2004, derived from Discosoma sp.. It is reported to be a very rapidly-maturing monomer with low acid sensitivity.
   4469..4486    +  CDS            9xHis (fragment): 9xHis affinity tag
   4549..5142    +  LTR            LTR: long terminal repeat from Moloney murine leukemia virus
   5211..5251    +  CDS            rop (fragment): Rop protein, which maintains plasmids at low copy number; rop
   5353..5391    +  misc_feature   bom (fragment): basis of mobility region from pBR322
   5395..5428    -  protein_bind   loxP: Cre-mediated recombination occurs in the 8-bp core sequence (GCATACAT). Cre recombinase
   5488..5521    -  protein_bind   loxP: Cre-mediated recombination occurs in the 8-bp core sequence (GCATACAT). Cre recombinase
   5525..5626    +  misc_feature   bom (fragment): basis of mobility region from pBR322
   5812..6400    -  rep_origin     ori: high-copy-number ColE1/pMB1/pBR322/pUC origin of replication
   6571..7431    -  CDS            AmpR: β-lactamase; bla; confers resistance to ampicillin, carbenicillin, and related antibiotics
   7432..7536    -  promoter       AmpR promoter: bla
