[The description below was written by a language model from this plasmid's Addgene catalogue record and pLannotate feature annotations shown in this document.]
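Description:
F40 tension sensor is a 7.8 kb gammaretroviral mammalian expression plasmid built on the pLPCX backbone with a modified multiple cloning site. It is propagated in E. coli through a ColE1/pMB1-type origin and an ampicillin resistance gene (bla, with its own promoter). The catalogue lists it as low copy, and the recommended recombination-deficient growth strain fits the repeated LTR sequences. The viral portion comprises Moloney murine leukemia/sarcoma virus-derived 5′ LTR sequences, a Ψ packaging signal extending into a truncated gag region lacking its start codon, and a complete 3′ LTR. This allows the intervening RNA to be packaged into retroviral particles when the viral proteins are supplied in trans. The puromycin N-acetyltransferase gene lies downstream of the packaging region, where pLPCX-type vectors express it from the 5′ LTR, and it provides selection of transduced or transfected mammalian cells. The annotation also finds two loxP sites within the bacterial backbone near the pBR322 bom fragments, but the record does not explain their purpose.

The payload sits behind an internal CMV enhancer/promoter, cloned between retained EcoRI and NotI sites. It is a 1.5 kb fusion of a shortened YPet yellow fluorescent protein, the F40 linker and mCherry. The linker is not separately annotated but corresponds to the gap between the two fluorophore coding sequences. The catalogue lists terminal cysteines at both ends and a C-terminal His tag. The two fluorophores would act as a FRET pair whose energy transfer falls as mechanical load extends the linker, and the stated sensitivity range is 1–6 pN. This plasmid expresses the isolated sensor module rather than a version inserted into a host protein. The associated work concerns talin-mediated mechanical linkages in rigidity sensing.
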