Addgene plasmid #101252: F40 tension sensor
Purpose: Expresses the F40-based tension sensor module. The biosensor allows force measurements at 1-6 pN.
Depositing lab: Carsten Grashoff. Depositing organization: Max Planck Institute of Biochemistry. Publication: Extracellular rigidity sensing by talin isoform-specific mechanical linkages. Austen K, Ringer P, Mehlich A, Chrostek-Grashoff A, Kluger C, Klingner C, Sabass B, Zent R, Rief M, Grashoff C. Nat Cell Biol. 2015 Dec;17(12):1597-606. doi: 10.1038/ncb3268. Epub 2015 Nov 2. PubMed 26523364.
Backbone
  Vector backbone: pLPCX
  Backbone manufacturer: Clontech
  Backbone size w/o insert (bp): 6238
  Total vector size (bp): 7810
  Modifications to backbone: modified multicloning site
  Vector type: Mammalian Expression, Retroviral
  Selectable markers: Puromycin
Growth in bacteria
  Bacterial resistance: Ampicillin, 100 μg/mL
  Growth temperature: 37°C
  Growth strain: NEB Stable
  Copy number: Low Copy
Gene/Insert
  Gene/Insert name: YPet(short)-F40-mCherry (alt name: F40 tension sensor module)
  Insert size (bp): 1524
  Promoter: CMV
  Tag / fusion protein: cysteine (N terminal on insert); cysteine (C terminal on insert); His-tag (C terminal on insert)
  Cloning method: Restriction Enzyme; 5′ cloning site EcoRI (not destroyed); 3′ cloning site NotI (not destroyed)
  Sequencing primers: 5′ AGCTCGTTTAGTGAACCGTCAGATC; 3′ ACCTACAGGTGGGGTCTTTCATTCCC
Terms and licenses: Academic/Nonprofit Terms; Industry Terms: Not Available to Industry
How to cite: F40 tension sensor was a gift from Carsten Grashoff (Addgene plasmid # 101252 ; http://n2t.net/addgene:101252 ; RRID:Addgene_101252)
